Addgene plasmid #160711: pTrichoGate-11
Purpose: For C-terminal tags with Trichoderma optimised Synthetic eGFP bordered by BsaI restriction sites
Depositing lab: Artemio Mendoza. Depositing organization: Lincoln University. Publication: TrichoGate: An Improved Vector System for a Large Scale of Functional Analysis of Trichoderma Genes. Nogueira-Lopez G, Padilla-Arizmendi F, Inwood S, Lyne S, Steyaert JM, Nieto-Jacobo MF, Stewart A, Mendoza-Mendoza A. Front Microbiol. 2019 Dec 10;10:2794. doi: 10.3389/fmicb.2019.02794. eCollection 2019. PubMed 31921006.
Backbone
  Vector backbone: pICH41021
  Vector type: Synthetic Biology
Growth in bacteria
  Bacterial resistance: Ampicillin, 100 μg/mL
  Growth temperature: 37°C
  Growth strain: DH5alpha
  Copy number: High Copy
Gene/Insert
  Gene/Insert name: Trichoderma optimised Synthetic eGFP
  Species: Synthetic
  GenBank ID: MN007115
  Cloning method: Ligation Independent Cloning
Terms and licenses: Academic/Nonprofit Terms; Industry Terms: Not Available to Industry
How to cite: pTrichoGate-11 was a gift from Artemio Mendoza (Addgene plasmid # 160711 ; http://n2t.net/addgene:160711 ; RRID:Addgene_160711)
