[The description below was written by a language model from this plasmid's Addgene catalogue record and pLannotate feature annotations shown in this document.]
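Description:
pTrichoGate-11 is a small (about 3.5 kb) synthetic-biology parts plasmid built on the pICH41021 backbone, a pUC-type cloning vector. It belongs to the TrichoGate vector system developed for large-scale functional analysis of genes in the filamentous fungus Trichoderma. The plasmid is maintained in E. coli through a high-copy ColE1/pUC origin of replication and is selected with ampicillin via the bla (β-lactamase) gene and its native promoter. The remaining annotated backbone features are typical pUC remnants: a CAP binding site, lac promoter and lac operator, fragments of lacZα, lacI, rop and bom, and pieces of the pUC18/19 multiple cloning site that flank the insertion point.

The payload is a synthetic eGFP coding sequence, codon-optimised for Trichoderma, which the feature table detects as a roughly 720 bp EGFP ORF sitting between the split MCS fragments and oriented opposite to the lac promoter. According to the record, this module is bordered by BsaI sites. BsaI is a type IIS enzyme that cuts outside its recognition sequence, so the fragment can be released with defined overhangs and joined directionally with other parts in Golden Gate-style assemblies. The BsaI sites themselves are not annotated in the feature table.

No fungal promoter, terminator or fungal selection marker is annotated, consistent with a donor module rather than an expression vector. Its stated use is to supply eGFP as a C-terminal tag, so that a gene of interest can be fused in frame upstream of the reporter when assembled into a destination construct, for example to follow protein expression or localisation in Trichoderma.
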