Features (pLannotate 1.2.2; 13 found; start..end, strand, type, name):
     36..56      -  misc_feature   MCS (fragment): pUC18/19 multiple cloning site
     53..210     +  CDS            lacZα (fragment): LacZα fragment of β-galactosidase; lacZ fragment
    216..315     -  misc_feature   bom (fragment): basis of mobility region from pBR322
    417..452     -  CDS            rop (fragment): Rop protein, which maintains plasmids at low copy number; rop
    547..651     +  promoter       AmpR promoter: bla
    652..1512    +  CDS            AmpR: β-lactamase; bla; confers resistance to ampicillin, carbenicillin, and related antibiotics
   1683..2271    +  rep_origin     ori: high-copy-number ColE1/pMB1/pBR322/pUC origin of replication
   2454..2546    +  CDS            lacI (fragment): lac repressor; lacI; The lac repressor binds to the lac operator to inhibit transcription in E. coli. This inhibition can be relieved by adding lactose or isopropyl-β-D-thiogalactopyranoside (IPTG).
   2559..2580    +  protein_bind   CAP binding site: CAP binding activates transcription in the presence of cAMP. E. coli catabolite activator protein
   2595..2625    +  promoter       lac promoter: promoter for the E. coli lac operon
   2633..2649    +  protein_bind   lac operator: The lac repressor binds to the lac operator to inhibit transcription in E. coli. This inhibition can be relieved by adding lactose or isopropyl-β-D-thiogalactopyranoside (IPTG). lac repressor encoded by lacI
   2686..2725    -  misc_feature   MCS (fragment): pUC18/19 multiple cloning site
   2738..3454    -  CDS            EGFP: EGFP is a basic (constitutively fluorescent) green fluorescent protein published in 1996, derived from Aequorea victoria. It is reported to be a rapidly-maturing weak dimer with moderate acid sensitivity.
>Addgene plasmid #160711 | pTrichoGate-11 | addgene full sequence | sequence record 325886 | Addgene NGS Result
AGAACCAGCAGCAGAACCAGCAGATCCGGCTGAGACCGGGTACCGAGCTCGAATTCACTGGCCGTCGTTT
TACAACGTCGTGACTGGGAAAACCCTGGCGTTACCCAACTTAATCGCCTTGCAGCACATCCCCCTTTCGC
CAGCTGGCGTAATAGCGAAGAGGCCCGCACCGATCGCCCTTCCCAACAGTTGCGCAGCCTGAATGGCGAA
TGGCGCCTGATGCGGTATTTTCTCCTTACGCATCTGTGCGGTATTTCACACCGCATATGGTGCACTCTCA
GTACAATCTGCTCTGATGCCGCATAGTTAAGCCAGCCCCGACACCCGCCAACACCCGCTGACGCGCCCTG
ACGGGCTTGTCTGCTCCCGGCATCCGCTTACAGACAAGCTGTGACCATCTCCGGGAGCTGCATGTGTCAG
AGGTTTTCACCGTCATCACCGAAACGCGCGAGTCGAAAGGGCCTCGTGATACGCCTATTTTTATAGGTTA
ATGTCATGATAATAATGGTTTCTTAGACGTCAGGTGGCACTTTTCGGGGAAATGTGCGCGGAACCCCTAT
TTGTTTATTTTTCTAAATACATTCAAATATGTATCCGCTCATGAGACAATAACCCTGATAAATGCTTCAA
TAATATTGAAAAAGGAAGAGTATGAGTATTCAACATTTCCGTGTCGCCCTTATTCCCTTTTTTGCGGCAT
TTTGCCTTCCTGTTTTTGCTCACCCAGAAACGCTGGTGAAAGTAAAAGATGCTGAAGATCAGTTGGGTGC
ACGAGTGGGTTACATCGAACTGGATCTCAACAGCGGTAAGATCCTTGAGAGTTTTCGCCCCGAAGAACGT
TTTCCAATGATGAGCACTTTTAAAGTTCTGCTATGTGGCGCGGTATTATCCCGTATTGACGCCGGGCAAG
AGCAACTCGGTCGCCGCATACACTATTCTCAGAATGACTTGGTTGAGTACTCACCAGTCACAGAAAAGCA
TCTTACGGATGGCATGACAGTAAGAGAATTATGCAGTGCTGCCATAACCATGAGTGATAACACTGCGGCC
AACTTACTTCTGACAACGATCGGAGGACCGAAGGAGCTAACCGCTTTTTTGCACAACATGGGGGATCATG
TAACTCGCCTTGATCGTTGGGAACCGGAGCTGAATGAAGCCATACCAAACGACGAGCGTGACACCACGAT
GCCTGTAGCAATGGCAACAACGTTGCGCAAACTATTAACTGGCGAACTACTTACTCTAGCTTCCCGGCAA
CAATTAATAGACTGGATGGAGGCGGATAAAGTTGCAGGACCACTTCTGCGCTCGGCCCTTCCGGCTGGCT
GGTTTATTGCTGATAAATCTGGAGCCGGTGAGCGTGGTTCTCGCGGTATCATTGCAGCACTGGGGCCAGA
TGGTAAGCCCTCCCGTATCGTAGTTATCTACACGACGGGGAGTCAGGCAACTATGGATGAACGAAATAGA
CAGATCGCTGAGATAGGTGCCTCACTGATTAAGCATTGGTAACTGTCAGACCAAGTTTACTCATATATAC
TTTAGATTGATTTAAAACTTCATTTTTAATTTAAAAGGATCTAGGTGAAGATCCTTTTTGATAATCTCAT
GACCAAAATCCCTTAACGTGAGTTTTCGTTCCACTGAGCGTCAGACCCCGTAGAAAAGATCAAAGGATCT
TCTTGAGATCCTTTTTTTCTGCGCGTAATCTGCTGCTTGCAAACAAAAAAACCACCGCTACCAGCGGTGG
TTTGTTTGCCGGATCAAGAGCTACCAACTCTTTTTCCGAAGGTAACTGGCTTCAGCAGAGCGCAGATACC
AAATACTGTTCTTCTAGTGTAGCCGTAGTTAGGCCACCACTTCAAGAACTCTGTAGCACCGCCTACATAC
CTCGCTCTGCTAATCCTGTTACCAGTGGCTGCTGCCAGTGGCGATAAGTCGTGTCTTACCGGGTTGGACT
CAAGACGATAGTTACCGGATAAGGCGCAGCGGTCGGGCTGAACGGGGGGTTCGTGCACACAGCCCAGCTT
GGAGCGAACGACCTACACCGAACTGAGATACCTACAGCGTGAGCTATGAGAAAGCGCCACGCTTCCCGAA
GGGAGAAAGGCGGACAGGTATCCGGTAAGCGGCAGGGTCGGAACAGGAGAGCGCACGAGGGAGCTTCCAG
GGGGAAACGCCTGGTATCTTTATAGTCCTGTCGGGTTTCGCCACCTCTGACTTGAGCGTCGATTTTTGTG
ATGCTCGTCAGGGGGGCGGAGCCTATGGAAAAACGCCAGCAACGCGGCCTTTTTACGGTTCCTGGCCTTT
TGCTGGCCTTTTGCTCACATGTTCTTTCCTGCGTTATCCCCTGATTCTGTGGATAACCGTATTACCGCCT
TTGAGTGAGCTGATACCGCTCGCCGCAGCCGAACGACCGAGCGCAGCGAGTCAGTGAGCGAGGAAGCGGA
AGAGCGCCCAATACGCAAACCGCCTCTCCCCGCGCGTTGGCCGATTCATTAATGCAGCTGGCACGACAGG
TTTCCCGACTGGAAAGCGGGCAGTGAGCGCAACGCAATTAATGTGAGTTAGCTCACTCATTAGGCACCCC
AGGCTTTACACTTTATGCTTCCGGCTCGTATGTTGTGTGGAATTGTGAGCGGATAACAATTTCACACAGG
AAACAGCTATGACCATGATTACGCCAAGCTTGCATGCCTGCAGGTCGACTCTAGAGGATCCCCGGTCTCT
AAGCTTACTTATACAACTCGTCCATGCCCAGGGTGATACCAGCAGCAGTGACAAACTCCAGCAGGACCAT
GTGATCTCGCTTCTCGTTTGGGTCCTTAGACAAAGCTGACTGAGTGGAAAGATAGTGGTTATCAGGCAGG
AGAACGGGGCCGTCACCAATAGGGGTGTTTTGCTGGTAATGATCAGCCAGTTGGACGGAGCCGTCTTCAA
TGTTGTGGCGGATCTTGAAGTTAACCTTAATACCGTTCTTCTGCTTATCGGCCATGATGTAGACGTTATG
TGAGTTATAGTTGTACTCCAACTTGTGGCCAAGAATGTTACCATCTTCCTTAAAGTCAATGCCCTTCAGC
TCGATACGGTTAACGAGAGTGTCACCTTCGAACTTGACCTCAGCTCGGGTCTTATAGTTGCCATCGTCCT
TAAAGAAGATGGTGCGTTCCTGGACGTAACCCTCGGGCATGGCGGACTTAAAGAAATCATGTTGCTTCAT
GTGGTCTGGATAGCGGCTGAAGCACTGAACGCCGTAAGTCAGAGTGGTAACGAGGGTTGGCCAAGGGACG
GGGAGCTTGCCAGTGGTGCAGATAAACTTCAAAGTGAGCTTGCCGTAGGTAGCGTCGCCTTCACCCTCGC
CGCTAACAGAGAACTTATGACCGTTGACATCGCCATCCAGTTCGACCAGGATTGGGACGACACCAGTAAA
AAGTTCTTCGCCCTTGCTGACCATAGTAGCCATGAATTCACC
